>Addgene plasmid #22528 | pLenti X1 Zeo/pTER shATM #2 (735-1) | depositor full sequence | sequence record 10358 | Author sequence
ACCAAAATCCCTTAACGTGAGTTTTCGTTCCACTGAGCGTCAGACCCCGTAGAAAAGATCAAAGGATCTT
CTTGAGATCCTTTTTTTCTGCGCGTAATCTGCTGCTTGCAAACAAAAAAACCACCGCTACCAGCGGTGGT
TTGTTTGCCGGATCAAGAGCTACCAACTCTTTTTCCGAAGGTAACTGGCTTCAGCAGAGCGCAGATACCA
AATACTGTCCTTCTAGTGTAGCCGTAGTTAGGCCACCACTTCAAGAACTCTGTAGCACCGCCTACATACC
TCGCTCTGCTAATCCTGTTACCAGTGGCTGCTGCCAGTGGCGATAAGTCGTGTCTTACCGGGTTGGACTC
AAGACGATAGTTACCGGATAAGGCGCAGCGGTCGGGCTGAACGGGGGGTTCGTGCACACAGCCCAGCTTG
GAGCGAACGACCTACACCGAACTGAGATACCTACAGCGTGAGCTATGAGAAAGCGCCACGCTTCCCGAAG
GGAGAAAGGCGGACAGGTATCCGGTAAGCGGCAGGGTCGGAACAGGAGAGCGCACGAGGGAGCTTCCAGG
GGGAAACGCCTGGTATCTTTATAGTCCTGTCGGGTTTCGCCACCTCTGACTTGAGCGTCGATTTTTGTGA
TGCTCGTCAGGGGGGCGGAGCCTATGGAAAAACGCCAGCAACGCGGCCTTTTTACGGTTCCTGGCCTTTT
GCTGGCCTTTTGCTCACATGTTCTTTCCTGCGTTATCCCCTGATTCTGTGGATAACCGTATTACCGCCTT
TGAGTGAGCTGATACCGCTCGCCGCAGCCGAACGACCGAGCGCAGCGAGTCAGTGAGCGAGGAAGCGGAA
GAGCGCCCAATACGCAAACCGCCTCTCCCCGCGCGTTGGCCGATTCATTAATGCAGCTGGCACGACAGGT
TTCCCGACTGGAAAGCGGGCAGTGAGCGCAACGCAATTAATGTGAGTTAGCTCACTCATTAGGCACCCCA
GGCTTTACACTTTATGCTTCCGGCTCGTATGTTGTGTGGAATTGTGAGCGGATAACAATTTCACACAGGA
AACAGCTATGACCATGATTACGCCAAGCGCGCAATTAACCCTCACTAAAGGGAACAAAAGCTGGAGCTGC
AAGCTTAATGTAGTCTTATGCAATACTCTTGTAGTCTTGCAACATGGTAACGATGAGTTAGCAACATGCC
TTACAAGGAGAGAAAAAGCACCGTGCATGCCGATTGGTGGAAGTAAGGTGGTACGATCGTGCCTTATTAG
GAAGGCAACAGACGGGTCTGACATGGATTGGACGAACCACTGAATTGCCGCATTGCAGAGATATTGTATT
TAAGTGCCTAGCTCGATACAATAAACGGGTCTCTCTGGTTAGACCAGATCTGAGCCTGGGAGCTCTCTGG
CTAACTAGGGAACCCACTGCTTAAGCCTCAATAAAGCTTGCCTTGAGTGCTTCAAGTAGTGTGTGCCCGT
CTGTTGTGTGACTCTGGTAACTAGAGATCCCTCAGACCCTTTTAGTCAGTGTGGAAAATCTCTAGCAGTG
GCGCCCGAACAGGGACCTGAAAGCGAAAGGGAAACCAGAGCTCTCTCGACGCAGGACTCGGCTTGCTGAA
GCGCGCACGGCAAGAGGCGAGGGGCGGCGACTGGTGAGTACGCCAAAAATTTTGACTAGCGGAGGCTAGA
AGGAGAGAGATGGGTGCGAGAGCGTCAGTATTAAGCGGGGGAGAATTAGATCGCGATGGGAAAAAATTCG
GTTAAGGCCAGGGGGAAAGAAAAAATATAAATTAAAACATATAGTATGGGCAAGCAGGGAGCTAGAACGA
TTCGCAGTTAATCCTGGCCTGTTAGAAACATCAGAAGGCTGTAGACAAATACTGGGACAGCTACAACCAT
CCCTTCAGACAGGATCAGAAGAACTTAGATCATTATATAATACAGTAGCAACCCTCTATTGTGTGCATCA
AAGGATAGAGATAAAAGACACCAAGGAAGCTTTAGACAAGATAGAGGAAGAGCAAAACAAAAGTAAGACC
ACCGCACAGCAAGCGGCCGCTGATCTTCAGACCTGGAGGAGGAGATATGAGGGACAATTGGAGAAGTGAA
TTATATAAATATAAAGTAGTAAAAATTGAACCATTAGGAGTAGCACCCACCAAGGCAAAGAGAAGAGTGG
TGCAGAGAGAAAAAAGAGCAGTGGGAATAGGAGCTTTGTTCCTTGGGTTCTTGGGAGCAGCAGGAAGCAC
TATGGGCGCAGCCTCAATGACGCTGACGGTACAGGCCAGACAATTATTGTCTGGTATAGTGCAGCAGCAG
AACAATTTGCTGAGGGCTATTGAGGCGCAACAGCATCTGTTGCAACTCACAGTCTGGGGCATCAAGCAGC
TCCAGGCAAGAATCCTGGCTGTGGAAAGATACCTAAAGGATCAACAGCTCCTGGGGATTTGGGGTTGCTC
TGGAAAACTCATTTGCACCACTGCTGTGCCTTGGAATGCTAGTTGGAGTAATAAATCTCTGGAACAGATT
GGAATCACACGACCTGGATGGAGTGGGACAGAGAAATTAACAATTACACAAGCTTAATACACTCCTTAAT
TGAAGAATCGCAAAACCAGCAAGAAAAGAATGAACAAGAATTATTGGAATTAGATAAATGGGCAAGTTTG
TGGAATTGGTTTAACATAACAAATTGGCTGTGGTATATAAAATTATTCATAATGATAGTAGGAGGCTTGG
TAGGTTTAAGAATAGTTTTTGCTGTACTTTCTATAGTGAATAGAGTTAGGCAGGGATATTCACCATTATC
GTTTCAGACCCACCTCCCAACCCCGAGGGGACCCGACAGGCCCGAAGGAATAGAAGAAGAAGGTGGAGAG
AGAGACAGAGACAGATCCATTCGATTAGTGAACGGATCTCGACGGTTAACTTTTAAAAGAAAAGGGGGGA
TTGGGGGGTACAGTGCAGGGGAAAGAATAGTAGACATAATAGCAACAGACATACAAACTAAAGAATTACA
AAAACAAATTACAAAAATTCAAAATTTTATTCCAGTGTGGTGGAATTCTGCAGATATCAACAAGTTTGTA
CAAAAAAGCAGGCTTTAAAGGAACCAATTCAGTCGACTGGATCCGGTACCGAATTCGAACGCTGACGTCA
TCAACCCGCTCCAAGGAATCGCGGCCCAGTGTCACTAGGCGGGAACACCCAGCGCGCGTGCGCCCTGGCA
GGAAGATGGCTGTGAGGGACAGGGGAGTGGCGCCCTGCAATATTTGCATGTCGCTATGTGTTCTGGGAAA
TCACCATAAACGTGAAATGTCTTTGGATTTGGGAATCTTATAAGTTCCCTATCAGTGATAGAGATCCCTG
AAGATGGTGCTCATAAATTCAAGAGATTTATGAGCACCATCTTCATTTTTGGAAAAGCTTGGTACCGAGC
TCGGATCCACTAGTCCAGTGTGGTGGAATTCGCGGCCGCACTCGAGATATCTAGACCCAGCTTTCTTGTA
CAAAGTGGTTGATATCCAGCACAGTGGCGGCCGCTCGACAATCAACCTCTGGATTACAAAATTTGTGAAA
GATTGACTGGTATTCTTAACTATGTTGCTCCTTTTACGCTATGTGGATACGCTGCTTTAATGCCTTTGTA
TCATGCTATTGCTTCCCGTATGGCTTTCATTTTCTCCTCCTTGTATAAATCCTGGTTGCTGTCTCTTTAT
GAGGAGTTGTGGCCCGTTGTCAGGCAACGTGGCGTGGTGTGCACTGTGTTTGCTGACGCAACCCCCACTG
GTTGGGGCATTGCCACCACCTGTCAGCTCCTTTCCGGGACTTTCGCTTTCCCCCTCCCTATTGCCACGGC
GGAACTCATCGCCGCCTGCCTTGCCCGCTGCTGGACAGGGGCTCGGCTGTTGGGCACTGACAATTCCGTG
GTGTTGTCGGGGAAGCTGACGTCCTTTCCATGGCTGCTCGCCTGTGTTGCCACCTGGATTCTGCGCGGGA
CGTCCTTCTGCTACGTCCCTTCGGCCCTCAATCCAGCGGACCTTCCTTCCCGCGGCCTGCTGCCGGCTCT
GCGGCCTCTTCCGCGTCTTCGCCTTCGCCCTCAGACGAGTCGGATCTCCCTTTGGGCCGCCTCCCCGCCT
GGAATTCTGCAGATATCCGGTTAGTAATGAGTTTGGAATTAATTCTGTGGAATGTGTGTCAGTTAGGGTG
TGGAAAGTCCCCAGGCTCCCCAGGCAGGCAGAAGTATGCAAAGCATGCATCTCAATTAGTCAGCAACCAG
GTGTGGAAAGTCCCCAGGCTCCCCAGCAGGCAGAAGTATGCAAAGCATGCATCTCAATTAGTCAGCAACC
ATAGTCCCGCCCCTAACTCCGCCCATCCCGCCCCTAACTCCGCCCAGTTCCGCCCATTCTCCGCCCCATG
GCTGACTAATTTTTTTTATTTATGCAGAGGCCGAGGCCGCCTCTGCCTCTGAGCTATTCCAGAAGTAGTG
AGGAGGCTTTTTTGGAGGCCTAGGCTTTTGCAAAAAGCTCCCCCTGTTGACAATTAATCATCGGCATAGT
ATATCGGCATAGTATAATACGACAAGGTGAGGAACTAAACCATGGCCAAGTTGACCAGTGCCGTTCCGGT
GCTCACCGCGCGCGACGTCGCCGGAGCGGTCGAGTTCTGGACCGACCGGCTCGGGTTCTCCCGGGACTTC
GTGGAGGACGACTTCGCCGGTGTGGTCCGGGACGACGTGACCCTGTTCATCAGCGCGGTCCAGGACCAGG
TGGTGCCGGACAACACCCTGGCCTGGGTGTGGGTGCGCGGCCTGGACGAGCTGTACGCCGAGTGGTCGGA
GGTCGTGTCCACGAACTTCCGGGACGCCTCCGGGCCGGCCATGACCGAGATCGGCGAGCAGCCGTGGGGG
CGGGAGTTCGCCCTGCGCGACCCGGCCGGCAACTGCGTGCACTTCGTGGCCGAGGAGCAGGACTGACACG
TGCTACGAGATTTAAATGGTACCTTTAAGACCAATGACTTACAAGGCAGCTGTAGATCTTAGCCACTTTT
TAAAAGAAAAGGGGGGACTGGAAGGGCTAGCTCACTCCCAACGAAGACAAGATCTGCTTTTTGCTTGTAC
TGGGTCTCTCTGGTTAGACCAGATCTGAGCCTGGGAGCTCTCTGGCTGCCTAGGGAACCCACTGCTTAAG
CCTCAATAAAGCTTGCCTTGAGTGCTTCAAGTAGTGTGTGCCCGTCTGTTGTGTGACTCTGGTAACTAGA
GATCCCTCAGACCCTTTTAGTCAGTGTGGAAAATCTCTAGCAGTAGTAGTTCATGTCATCTTATTATTCA
GTATTTATAACTTGCAAAGAAATGAATATCAGAGAGTGAGAGGAACTTGTTTATTGCAGCTTATAATGGT
TACAAATAAAGCAATAGCATCACAAATTTCACAAATAAAGCATTTTTTTCACTGCATTCTAGTTGTGGTT
TGTCCAAACTCATCAATGTATCTTATCATGTCTGGCTCTAGCTATCCCGCCCCTAACTCCGCCCAGTTCC
GCCCATTCTCCGCCCCATGGCTGACTAATTTTTTTTATTTATGCAGAGGCCGAGGCCG
Features (pLannotate 1.2.2; 25 found; start..end, strand, type, name):
     72..660     +  rep_origin     ori: high-copy-number ColE1/pMB1/pBR322/pUC origin of replication
    843..935     +  CDS            lacI (fragment): lac repressor; lacI; The lac repressor binds to the lac operator to inhibit transcription in E. coli. This inhibition can be relieved by adding lactose or isopropyl-β-D-thiogalactopyranoside (IPTG).
    948..969     +  protein_bind   CAP binding site: CAP binding activates transcription in the presence of cAMP. E. coli catabolite activator protein
    984..1014    +  promoter       lac promoter: promoter for the E. coli lac operon
   1022..1038    +  protein_bind   lac operator: The lac repressor binds to the lac operator to inhibit transcription in E. coli. This inhibition can be relieved by adding lactose or isopropyl-β-D-thiogalactopyranoside (IPTG). lac repressor encoded by lacI
   1083..1101    +  promoter       T3 promoter: promoter for bacteriophage T3 RNA polymerase
   1129..1350    +  promoter       RSV promoter: Rous sarcoma virus enhancer/promoter
   1357..1537    +  LTR            5' LTR (truncated): truncated 5' long terminal repeat (LTR) from HIV-1
   1581..1706    +  misc_feature   HIV-1 Ψ: packaging signal of human immunodeficiency virus type 1
   1690..2053    +  CDS            HIV-1 gag (fragment): gag protein from human immunodeficiency virus 1; gag
   2148..2484    +  ncRNA          RRE: Accession: RF00036 - HIV Rev response element
   2520..2909    +  CDS            env (fragment): ENV_HV1H2 - Experimental evidence at protein level: Swiss-Prot protein existence level 1. [Transmembrane protein gp41]: Acts as a class I viral fusion protein. Under the current model, the protein has at least 3 conformational states: pre-fusion native state, pre-hairpin intermediate state, and post-fusion hairpin state. During fusion of viral and target intracellular membranes, the coiled coil regions (heptad repeats) assume a trimer-of-hairpins structure, positioning the fusion peptide in close proximity to the C-terminal region of the ectodomain. The formation of this structure appears to d
   2921..3038    +  misc_feature   cPPT/CTS: central polypurine tract and central termination sequence of HIV-1
   3070..3094    +  protein_bind   attB1: mutant version of attB; recombination site for the Gateway® BP reaction BP Clonase™
   3137..3337    +  promoter       H1 promoter (fragment): human H1 RNA promoter
   3336..3355    +  promoter       PLtetO-1 promoter (fragment): modified phage lambda PL promoter with tet operator sites (Lutz and Bujard, 1997)
   3485..3509    -  protein_bind   attB2: mutant version of attB; recombination site for the Gateway® BP reaction BP Clonase™
   3540..4128    +  misc_feature   WPRE: woodchuck hepatitis virus posttranscriptional regulatory element
   4184..4514    +  promoter       SV40 promoter: SV40 enhancer and early promoter
   4526..4573    +  promoter       EM7 promoter: synthetic bacterial promoter&nbsp
   4592..4966    +  CDS            BleoR: antibiotic-binding protein; Sh ble from Streptoalloteichus hindustanus; confers resistance to bleomycin, phleomycin, and Zeocin™
   4989..5057    +  CDS            nef (fragment): NEF_HV1Z2 - Experimental evidence at protein level: Swiss-Prot protein existence level 1. Extracellular Nef protein targets CD4(+) T-lymphocytes for apoptosis by interacting with CXCR4 surface receptors. From Human immunodeficiency virus type 1 group M subtype D (isolate Z2/CDC-Z34) (HIV-1).
   5059..5292    +  LTR            3' LTR (ΔU3): self-inactivating 3' long terminal repeat (LTR) from HIV-1
   5364..5485    +  polyA_signal   SV40 poly(A) signal: SV40 polyadenylation signal
   5504..5588    +  rep_origin     SV40 ori (fragment): SV40 origin of replication
