[The description below was written by a language model from this plasmid's Addgene catalogue record and pLannotate feature annotations shown in this document.]
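Description:
pLenti X1 Zeo/pTER shATM #2 (735-1) is a third-generation-style, self-inactivating HIV-1 lentiviral transfer plasmid for RNA interference against ATM (ataxia telangiectasia mutated). It derives from the p156RRL-sinPPT-CMV-GFP-PRE backbone and totals about 5.6 kb. It replicates in E. coli from a high-copy ColE1/pUC-type origin, with a recombination-deficient strain (Stbl3) recorded as the host, as is usual for LTR-containing plasmids. No separate ampicillin or kanamycin marker is annotated. Instead a single Sh ble (BleoR) gene sits behind tandem SV40 early and EM7 promoters, so Zeocin selection works in both transduced mammalian cells and bacteria.

The viral genome is transcribed from an RSV promoter fused to a truncated 5' LTR, making it Tat-independent. It carries the Ψ packaging signal with a gag fragment, the RRE for Rev-dependent export, the cPPT/CTS, a WPRE, and a ΔU3 3' LTR that inactivates LTR promoter activity after integration, followed by an SV40 poly(A) signal. Between attB1 and attB2 sites, which indicate that the cassette was introduced by Gateway recombination, lies the pTER-derived shRNA unit. This is a human H1 RNA polymerase III promoter followed directly by a tet operator element (annotated as a PLtetO-1 fragment) and the 48 bp ATM hairpin, cloned between Bgl II (destroyed) and Hind III sites. The operator should make hairpin expression repressible by Tet repressor and inducible with tetracycline or doxycycline in TetR-expressing cells, and constitutive otherwise.

The plasmid is intended for producing lentiviral particles, with packaging and envelope functions supplied in trans, to obtain stable, Zeocin-selectable ATM knockdown. The depositor notes that this hairpin has been used successfully in published work. The species of the target transcript is not stated in the record.
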