Addgene plasmid #22528: pLenti X1 Zeo/pTER shATM #2 (735-1)
Depositing lab: Eric Campeau. Depositing organization: University of Massachusetts, Worcester.
Backbone
  Vector backbone: p156RRL-sinPPT-CMV-GFP-PRE/Nhe I
  Backbone size w/o insert (bp): 5540
  Vector type: Lentiviral, RNAi
  Selectable markers: Zeocin
Growth in bacteria
  Bacterial resistance: Bleocin (Zeocin), 50 μg/mL
  Growth temperature: 37°C
  Growth strain: Stbl3
  Growth instructions: Stbl3, 37oC
  Copy number: High Copy
Gene/Insert
  Gene/Insert name: sh Ataxia telangiectasia mutated (alt name: shATM)
  Insert size (bp): 48
  Cloning method: Restriction Enzyme; 5′ cloning site Bgl II (destroyed during cloning); 3′ cloning site Hind III (not destroyed)
  Sequencing primers: 5′ H1forw; 3′ n/a
Terms and licenses: Academic/Nonprofit Terms; Industry Terms: Not Available to Industry
Depositor comments: shATM #2 was used successfully in Rodier et al.(2009) Nat.Cell Biol. 11(8):973-979.
How to cite: pLenti X1 Zeo/pTER shATM #2 (735-1) was a gift from Eric Campeau (Addgene plasmid # 22528 ; http://n2t.net/addgene:22528 ; RRID:Addgene_22528)
