>Addgene plasmid #22528 | pLenti X1 Zeo/pTER shATM #2 (735-1) | addgene partial sequence | sequence record 28713 | 22528 with H1
GATTGGGATCTTATAAGTTCCCTATCAGTGATAGAGATCCCTGAAGATGGTGCTCATAAATTCAAGAGAT
TTATGAGCACCATCTTCATTTTTGGAAAAGCTTGGTACCGAGCTCGGATCCACTAGTCCAGTGTGGTGGA
ATTCGCGGCCGCACTCGAGATATCTAGACCCAGCTTTCTTGTACAAAGTGGTTGATATCCAGCACAGTGG
CGGCCGCTCGACAATCAACCTCTGGATTACAAAATTTGTGAAAGATTGACTGGTATTCTTAACTATGTTG
CTCCTTTTACGCTATGTGGATACGCTGCTTTAATGCCTTTGTATCATGCTATTGCTTCCCGTATGGCTTT
CATTTTCTCCTCCTTGTATAAATCCTGGTTGCTGTCTCTTTATGAGGAGTTGTGGCCCGTTGTCAGGCAA
CGTGGCGTGGTGTGCACTGTGTTTGCTGACGCAACCCCCACTGGTTGGGGCATTGCCACCACCTGTCAGC
TCCTTTCCGGGACTTTCGCTTTCCCCCTCCCTATTGCCACGGCGGAACTCATCGCCGCCTGCCTTGCCCG
CTGCTGGACAGGGGCTCGGCTGTTGGGCACTGACAATTCCGTGGTGTTGTCGGGGAAGCTGACGTCCTTT
CCATGGCTGCTCGCCTGTGTTGCCACCTGGATTCTGCGCGGGACGTCCTTCTGCTACGTCCCTTCGGCCC
TCAATCCAGCGGACCTTCCTTCC
